Addgene plasmid #131212: pOVC1_EcSSPB-nano_X
Purpose: Expresses EcSSPB-nano (Escherichia coli) followed by restriction sites
Depositing lab: Harald Janovjak. Depositing organization: Monash University. Publication: Engineering Strategy and Vector Library for the Rapid Generation of Modular Light-Controlled Protein-Protein Interactions. Tichy AM, Gerrard EJ, Legrand JMD, Hobbs RM, Janovjak H. J Mol Biol. 2019 May 29. pii: S0022-2836(19)30317-1. doi: 10.1016/j.jmb.2019.05.033. PubMed 31150735.
Backbone
  Vector backbone: pcDNA3.1-
  Backbone manufacturer: Invitrogen
  Backbone size w/o insert (bp): 5318
  Vector type: Mammalian Expression
  Selectable markers: Neomycin (select with G418)
Growth in bacteria
  Bacterial resistance: Ampicillin, 100 μg/mL
  Growth temperature: 37°C
  Growth strain: DH5alpha
  Copy number: High Copy
Gene/Insert
  Gene/Insert name: EcSSPB-nano
  Species: E. coli
  Insert size (bp): 384
  Promoter: CMV
  Cloning method: Restriction Enzyme; 5′ cloning site AgeI (destroyed during cloning); 3′ cloning site AgeI (destroyed during cloning)
  Sequencing primers: 5′ CMV_F (CGCAAATGGGCGGTAGGCGTG); 3′ pcDNA_R (CAACAGATGGCTGGCAAC)
Terms and licenses: Academic/Nonprofit Terms; Industry Terms: Not Available to Industry
How to cite: pOVC1_EcSSPB-nano_X was a gift from Harald Janovjak (Addgene plasmid # 131212 ; http://n2t.net/addgene:131212 ; RRID:Addgene_131212)
