[The description below was written by a language model from this plasmid's Addgene catalogue record and pLannotate feature annotations shown in this document.]
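Description:
pOVC1_EcSSPB-nano_X is a mammalian expression plasmid built on the pcDNA3.1(-) backbone. It belongs to a vector library designed for rapid assembly of modular, light-controlled protein-protein interactions. It is propagated in E. coli as a high-copy plasmid through a ColE1/pUC-type origin, with ampicillin selection provided by the β-lactamase gene and its own promoter. An f1 origin is also present, which in principle allows production of single-stranded DNA. For selection in mammalian cells, an SV40 early promoter drives the neomycin phosphotransferase gene, followed by an SV40 polyadenylation signal, so transfected cells can be selected with G418.

The payload is EcSSPB-nano, a 384 bp insert derived from E. coli SspB, the adaptor protein that delivers ssrA-tagged substrates to the ClpXP protease. The automated annotation matched this coding region to the Haemophilus influenzae SspB homologue, but the catalogue entry gives E. coli as the source. Expression is driven by the CMV immediate-early enhancer and promoter and terminated by the bovine growth hormone polyadenylation signal. A T7 promoter upstream of the insert could additionally support in vitro transcription. The insert was cloned through AgeI sites that were destroyed in the process.

As the "_X" in the name and the stated purpose indicate, the SspB module is followed by restriction sites. A protein of interest can therefore be placed downstream, presumably as a C-terminal fusion partner, although the record does not list which sites are available. Several minor annotated fragments (HIV-1 LTR, ble, lacI, bom) are short partial matches, probably backbone remnants or annotation artefacts rather than functional elements.
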