Features (pLannotate 1.2.2; 20 found; start..end, strand, type, name):
    127..506     +  enhancer       CMV enhancer: human cytomegalovirus immediate early enhancer
    507..710     +  promoter       CMV promoter: human cytomegalovirus (CMV) immediate early promoter
    706..739     +  LTR            5' LTR (truncated) (fragment): truncated 5' long terminal repeat (LTR) from HIV-1
    755..773     +  promoter       T7 promoter: promoter for bacteriophage T7 RNA polymerase
    790..1137    +  CDS            sspB (fragment): SSPB_HAEIN - Experimental evidence at protein level: Swiss-Prot protein existence level 1. Also stimulates degradation of the N-terminus of RseA (residues 1-108, alone or in complex with sigma-E) by ClpX-ClpP in a non-ssrA-mediated fashion. From Haemophilus influenzae (strain ATCC 51907 / DSM 11121 / KW20 / Rd).
   1195..1419    +  polyA_signal   bGH poly(A) signal: bovine growth hormone polyadenylation signal
   1423..1444    +  promoter       SV40 promoter (fragment): SV40 enhancer and early promoter
   1465..1893    +  rep_origin     f1 ori (sequence partly withheld): f1 bacteriophage origin of replication; arrow indicates direction of (+) strand synthesis
   1907..2236    +  promoter       SV40 promoter: SV40 enhancer and early promoter
   2303..3094    +  CDS            neo: KKA2_KLEPN - Also known as kan, nptII. Experimental evidence at protein level: Swiss-Prot protein existence level 1. Resistance to kanamycin, neomycin, paromomycin, ribostamycin, butirosin and gentamicin B. From Klebsiella pneumoniae.
   3118..3276    +  CDS            ble (fragment): BLE_KLEPN - Experimental evidence at protein level: Swiss-Prot protein existence level 1. Binding protein with a strong affinity to the bleomycin family of antibiotics. Binds to CL990; an antimitotic-antibiotic compound. From Klebsiella pneumoniae.
   3271..3392    +  polyA_signal   SV40 poly(A) signal: SV40 polyadenylation signal
   3465..3481    -  protein_bind   lac operator: The lac repressor binds to the lac operator to inhibit transcription in E. coli. This inhibition can be relieved by adding lactose or isopropyl-β-D-thiogalactopyranoside (IPTG). lac repressor encoded by lacI
   3489..3519    -  promoter       lac promoter: promoter for the E. coli lac operon
   3534..3555    -  protein_bind   CAP binding site: CAP binding activates transcription in the presence of cAMP. E. coli catabolite activator protein
   3568..3660    -  CDS            lacI (fragment): lac repressor; lacI; The lac repressor binds to the lac operator to inhibit transcription in E. coli. This inhibition can be relieved by adding lactose or isopropyl-β-D-thiogalactopyranoside (IPTG).
   3843..4431    -  rep_origin     ori: high-copy-number ColE1/pMB1/pBR322/pUC origin of replication
   4602..5462    -  CDS            AmpR: β-lactamase; bla; confers resistance to ampicillin, carbenicillin, and related antibiotics
   5463..5567    -  promoter       AmpR promoter: bla
   5626..5678    -  misc_feature   bom (fragment): basis of mobility region from pBR322
>Addgene plasmid #131212 | pOVC1_EcSSPB-nano_X | addgene full sequence | sequence record 256987 | Addgene NGS Result
CTGAGTAGTGCGCGAGCAAAATTTAAGCTACAACAAGGCAAGGCTTGACCGACAATTGCATGAAGAATCT
GCTTAGGGTTAGGCGTTTTGCGCTGCTTCGCGATGTACGGGCCAGATATACGCGTTGACATTGATTATTG
ACTAGTTATTAATAGTAATCAATTACGGGGTCATTAGTTCATAGCCCATATATGGAGTTCCGCGTTACAT
AACTTACGGTAAATGGCCCGCCTGGCTGACCGCCCAACGACCCCCGCCCATTGACGTCAATAATGACGTA
TGTTCCCATAGTAACGCCAATAGGGACTTTCCATTGACGTCAATGGGTGGAGTATTTACGGTAAACTGCC
CACTTGGCAGTACATCAAGTGTATCATATGCCAAGTACGCCCCCTATTGACGTCAATGACGGTAAATGGC
CCGCCTGGCATTATGCCCAGTACATGACCTTATGGGACTTTCCTACTTGGCAGTACATCTACGTATTAGT
CATCGCTATTACCATGGTGATGCGGTTTTGGCAGTACATCAATGGGCGTGGATAGCGGTTTGACTCACGG
GGATTTCCAAGTCTCCACCCCATTGACGTCAATGGGAGTTTGTTTTGGCACCAAAATCAACGGGACTTTC
CAAAATGTCGTAACAACTCCGCCCCATTGACGCAAATGGGCGGTAGGCGTGTACGGTGGGAGGTCTATAT
AAGCAGAGCTCTCTGGCTAACTAGAGAACCCACTGCTTACTGGCTTATCGAAATTAATACGACTCACTAT
AGGGAGACCCAAGCTGACCATGGCCACCGGGAGCTCCCCGAAACGCCCTAAGCTGCTGCGTGAATATTAC
GATTGGCTGGTTGATAACAGCTTTACCCCATATCTGGTGGTGGATGCCACATACCTGGGCGTGAACGTGC
CCGTGGAGTATGTGAAAGACGGTCAGATCGTGCTGAATCTGTCTGCAAGTGCGACCGGCAACCTGCAACT
GACAAATGATTTTATCCAGTTCAACGCCCGCTTTAAGGGCGTGTCTCGTGAACTGTATATCCCGATGGGT
GCCGCTCTGGCCATTTACGCTCGCGAGAACGGCGATGGTGTGATGTTCGAACCAGAAGAAATCTATGACG
AGCTGAATATTGGTCCCGGTGAATTCTCAGGCTCTGGATCCCCCGGGTAAGTTTAAACCGCTGATCAGCC
TCGACTGTGCCTTCTAGTTGCCAGCCATCTGTTGTTTGCCCCTCCCCCGTGCCTTCCTTGACCCTGGAAG
GTGCCACTCCCACTGTCCTTTCCTAATAAAATGAGGAAATTGCATCGCATTGTCTGAGTAGGTGTCATTC
TATTCTGGGGGGTGGGGTGGGGCAGGACAGCAAGGGGGAGGATTGGGAAGACAATAGCAGGCATGCTGGG
GATGCGGTGGGCTCTATGGCTTCTGAGGCGGAAAGAACCAGCTGGGGCTCTAGGGGGTATCCCC
[124 nt withheld, positions 1465-1588]
C
[91 nt withheld, positions 1590-1680]
A
[49 nt withheld, positions 1682-1730]
CCTTTGACGTTGGAGTCCACGTTCTTT
[37 nt withheld, positions 1758-1794]
ACCCTATCTCGGTCTATTCTTTTGATTTATAAGGGATTTTGCCGATTTCGGCCTATTGGTTAAAAAATGA
GCTGATTTAACAAAAATTTAACGCGAATTAATTCTGTGGAATGTGTGTCAGTTAGGGTGTGGAAAGTCCC
CAGGCTCCCCAGCAGGCAGAAGTATGCAAAGCATGCATCTCAATTAGTCAGCAACCAGGTGTGGAAAGTC
CCCAGGCTCCCCAGCAGGCAGAAGTATGCAAAGCATGCATCTCAATTAGTCAGCAACCATAGTCCCGCCC
CTAACTCCGCCCATCCCGCCCCTAACTCCGCCCAGTTCCGCCCATTCTCCGCCCCATGGCTGACTAATTT
TTTTTATTTATGCAGAGGCCGAGGCCGCCTCTGCCTCTGAGCTATTCCAGAAGTAGTGAGGAGGCTTTTT
TGGAGGCCTAGGCTTTTGCAAAAAGCTCTCGGGAGCTTGTATATCCATTTTCGGATCTGATCAAGAGACA
GGATGAGGATCGTTTCGCATGATTGAACAAGATGGATTGCACGCAGGTTCTCCGGCCGCTTGGGTGGAGA
GGCTATTCGGCTATGACTGGGCACAACAGACAATCGGCTGCTCTGATGCCGCCGTGTTCCGGCTGTCAGC
GCAGGGGCGCCCGGTTCTTTTTGTCAAGACCGACCTGTCCGGTGCCCTGAATGAACTGCAGGACGAGGCA
GCGCGGCTATCGTGGCTGGCCACGACGGGCGTTCCTTGCGCAGCTGTGCTCGACGTTGTCACTGAAGCGG
GAAGGGACTGGCTGCTATTGGGCGAAGTGCCGGGGCAGGATCTCCTGTCATCTCACCTTGCTCCTGCCGA
GAAAGTATCCATCATGGCTGATGCAATGCGGCGGCTGCATACGCTTGATCCGGCTACCTGCCCATTCGAC
CACCAAGCGAAACATCGCATCGAGCGAGCACGTACTCGGATGGAAGCCGGTCTTGTCGATCAGGATGATC
TGGACGAAGAGCATCAGGGGCTCGCGCCAGCCGAACTGTTCGCCAGGCTCAAGGCGCGCATGCCCGACGG
CGAGGATCTCGTCGTGACCCATGGCGATGCCTGCTTGCCGAATATCATGGTGGAAAATGGCCGCTTTTCT
GGATTCATCGACTGTGGCCGGCTGGGTGTGGCGGACCGCTATCAGGACATAGCGTTGGCTACCCGTGATA
TTGCTGAAGAGCTTGGCGGCGAATGGGCTGACCGCTTCCTCGTGCTTTACGGTATCGCCGCTCCCGATTC
GCAGCGCATCGCCTTCTATCGCCTTCTTGACGAGTTCTTCTGAGCGGGACTCTGGGGTTCGAAATGACCG
ACCAAGCGACGCCCAACCTGCCATCACGAGATTTCGATTCCACCGCCGCCTTCTATGAAAGGTTGGGCTT
CGGAATCGTTTTCCGGGACGCCGGCTGGATGATCCTCCAGCGCGGGGATCTCATGCTGGAGTTCTTCGCC
CACCCCAACTTGTTTATTGCAGCTTATAATGGTTACAAATAAAGCAATAGCATCACAAATTTCACAAATA
AAGCATTTTTTTCACTGCATTCTAGTTGTGGTTTGTCCAAACTCATCAATGTATCTTATCATGTCTGTAT
ACCGTCGACCTCTAGCTAGAGCTTGGCGTAATCATGGTCATAGCTGTTTCCTGTGTGAAATTGTTATCCG
CTCACAATTCCACACAACATACGAGCCGGAAGCATAAAGTGTAAAGCCTGGGGTGCCTAATGAGTGAGCT
AACTCACATTAATTGCGTTGCGCTCACTGCCCGCTTTCCAGTCGGGAAACCTGTCGTGCCAGCTGCATTA
ATGAATCGGCCAACGCGCGGGGAGAGGCGGTTTGCGTATTGGGCGCTCTTCCGCTTCCTCGCTCACTGAC
TCGCTGCGCTCGGTCGTTCGGCTGCGGCGAGCGGTATCAGCTCACTCAAAGGCGGTAATACGGTTATCCA
CAGAATCAGGGGATAACGCAGGAAAGAACATGTGAGCAAAAGGCCAGCAAAAGGCCAGGAACCGTAAAAA
GGCCGCGTTGCTGGCGTTTTTCCATAGGCTCCGCCCCCCTGACGAGCATCACAAAAATCGACGCTCAAGT
CAGAGGTGGCGAAACCCGACAGGACTATAAAGATACCAGGCGTTTCCCCCTGGAAGCTCCCTCGTGCGCT
CTCCTGTTCCGACCCTGCCGCTTACCGGATACCTGTCCGCCTTTCTCCCTTCGGGAAGCGTGGCGCTTTC
TCATAGCTCACGCTGTAGGTATCTCAGTTCGGTGTAGGTCGTTCGCTCCAAGCTGGGCTGTGTGCACGAA
CCCCCCGTTCAGCCCGACCGCTGCGCCTTATCCGGTAACTATCGTCTTGAGTCCAACCCGGTAAGACACG
ACTTATCGCCACTGGCAGCAGCCACTGGTAACAGGATTAGCAGAGCGAGGTATGTAGGCGGTGCTACAGA
GTTCTTGAAGTGGTGGCCTAACTACGGCTACACTAGAAGAACAGTATTTGGTATCTGCGCTCTGCTGAAG
CCAGTTACCTTCGGAAAAAGAGTTGGTAGCTCTTGATCCGGCAAACAAACCACCGCTGGTAGCGGTGGTT
TTTTTGTTTGCAAGCAGCAGATTACGCGCAGAAAAAAAGGATCTCAAGAAGATCCTTTGATCTTTTCTAC
GGGGTCTGACGCTCAGTGGAACGAAAACTCACGTTAAGGGATTTTGGTCATGAGATTATCAAAAAGGATC
TTCACCTAGATCCTTTTAAATTAAAAATGAAGTTTTAAATCAATCTAAAGTATATATGAGTAAACTTGGT
CTGACAGTTACCAATGCTTAATCAGTGAGGCACCTATCTCAGCGATCTGTCTATTTCGTTCATCCATAGT
TGCCTGACTCCCCGTCGTGTAGATAACTACGATACGGGAGGGCTTACCATCTGGCCCCAGTGCTGCAATG
ATACCGCGAGACCCACGCTCACCGGCTCCAGATTTATCAGCAATAAACCAGCCAGCCGGAAGGGCCGAGC
GCAGAAGTGGTCCTGCAACTTTATCCGCCTCCATCCAGTCTATTAATTGTTGCCGGGAAGCTAGAGTAAG
TAGTTCGCCAGTTAATAGTTTGCGCAACGTTGTTGCCATTGCTACAGGCATCGTGGTGTCACGCTCGTCG
TTTGGTATGGCTTCATTCAGCTCCGGTTCCCAACGATCAAGGCGAGTTACATGATCCCCCATGTTGTGCA
AAAAAGCGGTTAGCTCCTTCGGTCCTCCGATCGTTGTCAGAAGTAAGTTGGCCGCAGTGTTATCACTCAT
GGTTATGGCAGCACTGCATAATTCTCTTACTGTCATGCCATCCGTAAGATGCTTTTCTGTGACTGGTGAG
TACTCAACCAAGTCATTCTGAGAATAGTGTATGCGGCGACCGAGTTGCTCTTGCCCGGCGTCAATACGGG
ATAATACCGCGCCACATAGCAGAACTTTAAAAGTGCTCATCATTGGAAAACGTTCTTCGGGGCGAAAACT
CTCAAGGATCTTACCGCTGTTGAGATCCAGTTCGATGTAACCCACTCGTGCACCCAACTGATCTTCAGCA
TCTTTTACTTTCACCAGCGTTTCTGGGTGAGCAAAAACAGGAAGGCAAAATGCCGCAAAAAAGGGAATAA
GGGCGACACGGAAATGTTGAATACTCATACTCTTCCTTTTTCAATATTATTGAAGCATTTATCAGGGTTA
TTGTCTCATGAGCGGATACATATTTGAATGTATTTAGAAAAATAAACAAATAGGGGTTCCGCGCACATTT
CCCCGAAAAGTGCCACCTGACGTCGACGGATCGGGAGATCTCCCGATCCCCTATGGTGCACTCTCAGTAC
AATCTGCTCTGATGCCGCATAGTTAAGCCAGTATCTGCTCCCTGCTTGTGTGTTGGAGGTCG
