>Addgene plasmid #131212 | pOVC1_EcSSPB-nano_X | depositor partial sequence | sequence record 251481 | pOVC1_EcSSPB-nano_X
ACCATGGCCACCGGGAGCTCCCCGAAACGCCCTAAGCTGCTGCGTGAATATTACGATTGGCTGGTTGATA
ACAGCTTTACCCCATATCTGGTGGTGGATGCCACATACCTGGGCGTGAACGTGCCCGTGGAGTATGTGAA
AGACGGTCAGATCGTGCTGAATCTGTCTGCAAGTGCGACCGGCAACCTGCAACTGACAAATGATTTTATC
CAGTTCAACGCCCGCTTTAAGGGCGTGTCTCGTGAACTGTATATCCCGATGGGTGCCGCTCTGGCCATTT
ACGCTCGCGAGAACGGCGATGGTGTGATGTTCGAACCAGAAGAAATCTATGACGAGCTGAATATTGGTCC
CGGTGAATTCTCAGGCTCTGGATCCCCCGGGTAA
